>Addgene plasmid #60300 | pGL4.23 C3_17 | addgene partial sequence | sequence record 97992 | RVprimer3 5'-CTAGCAAAATAGGCTGTCCC-3'
TTCTCTGGCCTAACTGGCCGGTACCTGAGCTCCCGTCGACGAATTCTGCAGATATCACAAGTTTGTACAA
AAAAGCAGGCTCCGCGGCCGCCCCCTTCACCTTCATGTTTCCCCCGTATGTGCGTGCGCATGCACATATA
TAAACACATCTAGCTTCACACCTGTGTACTCACACCTGTGTGTACACACTCCTCCTGTACATGTGTATAC
ACGCACACCCTCCCACCAGCATGAGCAGTATGTGGATTTTTTCTTCCAGCAGCCCTTTCAAGAACATACA
CCAGATGGGATTGGGTCTGCTACATGACTGAGCAGCCCCCACATCAGAAAGTCATCATCATTGAATCCAT
CATGTGGTGCAGCCTTGGCAAGGGCACAGCTCCTCGTCCTGCCCAATGGGCCGTGGAGGAATGCCTCCTC
CTCCAGAGCAGAGAGCAGATATGGGCAGGCAGTTGCCAGGCAGTTGAGCCGGGAGAACAGATGGCAGCTG
CACAGCCTCCTTCTAGCCCAGTTTCCTGGCTGCCGGGGAAGGAGTTGCAGGCGGCAAGGATCCTGCAGAA
ACCGCCCTCCCTATAACAGGCCATCTTGCCCTCTATCCTCTTACTGGGCTTTGGAGGTCCCAATCCTGCC
CTGGTTCACCACCTGTGTGGCTTACCAAGCTGTGCAACTTGG
