>Addgene plasmid #60300 | pGL4.23 C3_17 | addgene partial sequence | sequence record 98065 | ColEterm 5'-agctgataccgctcgccgcagccgaacg-3'
AGTTGCATGATAAAGAAGACAGTCATAAGTGCGGCGACGATAGTCATGCCCCGCGCCCACCGGAAGGAGC
TGACTGGGTTGAAGGCTCTCAAGGGCATCGGTCGACGGATCCTTATCGATTTTACCACATTTGTAGAGGT
TTTACTTGCTTTAAAAAACCTCCCACACCTCCCCCTGAACCTGAAACATAAAATGAATGCAATTGTTGTT
GTTAACTTGTTTATTGCAGCTTATAATGGTTACAAATAAAGCAATAGCATCACAAATTTCACAAATAAAG
CATTTTTTTCACTGCATTCTAGTTGTGGTTTGTCCAAACTCATCAATGTATCTTATCATGTCTGCTCGAA
GCGGCCGGCCGCCCCGACTCTAGAATTATTACACGGCGATCTTGCCGCCCTTCTTGGCCTTAATGAGAAT
CTCGCGGATCTTGCGGGCGTCCAACTTGCCGGTCAGTCCTTTA
