[The description below was written by a language model from this plasmid's Addgene catalogue record.]
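Description:
pGL4.23 C3_17 is a mammalian luciferase reporter plasmid built to test the activity of a human pancreatic islet enhancer. Its backbone is pGL4.23-GW, a Gateway-adapted version of the pGL4.23 reporter vector (4283 bp without insert) prepared by the depositing laboratory. It is propagated in E. coli under ampicillin selection. The record lists the copy number as unknown and does not describe the origin of replication. No feature table is provided, so the arrangement of individual elements can only be inferred from the catalogue fields.

The insert is a noncoding human genomic segment annotated as the ZFAND3 enhancer, amplified from chromosome 6 (a region of roughly 580 bp by the hg18 coordinates given) and introduced by Gateway recombination. According to the stated purpose, the plasmid combines this enhancer with a minimal promoter and the luc2 gene, a firefly luciferase coding sequence optimised for mammalian expression. Although the catalogue lists luciferase as a "C-terminal tag", the insert is a regulatory element rather than a coding sequence, so luciferase acts here as a separate reporter and not as a fusion partner. A minimal promoter alone supports only low basal transcription, so any increase in luciferase signal after transfection reflects the ability of the cloned fragment to stimulate transcription.

The construct is suited to transient transfection assays that measure enhancer activity, typically by comparison with an empty or control-fragment vector. It comes from a study of pancreatic islet enhancer clusters and their enrichment for type 2 diabetes risk-associated variants, which makes it relevant to the functional validation of islet regulatory elements.
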