Addgene plasmid #60300: pGL4.23 C3_17
Purpose: This plasmid contains a human pancreatic islet active enhancer, a minimal promoter and a luc2 gene.
Depositing lab: Jorge Ferrer. Depositing organization: Imperial College London. Publication: Pancreatic islet enhancer clusters enriched in type 2 diabetes risk-associated variants. Pasquali L, Gaulton KJ, Rodriguez-Segui SA, Mularoni L, Miguel-Escalada I, Akerman I, Tena JJ, Moran I, Gomez-Marin C, van de Bunt M, Ponsa-Cobas J, Castro N, Nammo T, Cebola I, Garcia-Hurtado J, Maestro MA, Pattou F, Piemonti L, Berney T, Gloyn AL, Ravassard P, Gomez-Skarmeta JL, Muller F, McCarthy MI, Ferrer J. Nat Genet. 2014 Feb;46(2):136-43. doi: 10.1038/ng.2870. Epub 2014 Jan 12. PubMed 24413736.
Backbone
  Vector backbone: pGL4.23-GW
  Backbone manufacturer: Ferrer Lab
  Backbone size w/o insert (bp): 4283
  Vector type: Mammalian Expression, Luciferase
Growth in bacteria
  Bacterial resistance: Ampicillin, 100 μg/mL
  Growth temperature: 37°C
  Growth strain: DH5alpha
  Copy number: Unknown
Gene/Insert
  Gene/Insert name: ZFAND3 enhancer (alt name: ZFAND3)
  Species: H. sapiens (human)
  Entrez Gene: ZFAND3 (a.k.a. TEX27, FLJ13222, FLJ17799)
  Tag / fusion protein: Luciferase (C terminal on backbone)
  Cloning method: Gateway Cloning
  Sequencing primers: 5′ RVprimer3 (Promega): CTAGCAAAATAGGCTGTCCC
Terms and licenses: Academic/Nonprofit Terms; Industry Terms: Not Available to Industry
Depositor comments: chromosome : chr6; start: 37883250 end: 37883831 (genomic position corresponds to the version of the human genome hg18) Fw primer used for cloning: CACCTTCATGTTTCCCCCGTATGT Rv primer used for cloning: TCCTGCCCCAAGTTGCACAG
How to cite: pGL4.23 C3_17 was a gift from Jorge Ferrer (Addgene plasmid # 60300 ; http://n2t.net/addgene:60300 ; RRID:Addgene_60300)
